Addgene plasmid #89539: pLenti-PRSX8ChR2 (H134R)eYFP
Purpose: Expresses ChR2 (H134R) -eYFP in Phox2 (including catecholamine) neurons
Depositing lab: Ruth Stornetta. Depositing organization: University of Virginia. Publication: The retrotrapezoid nucleus stimulates breathing by releasing glutamate in adult conscious mice. Holloway BB, Viar KE, Stornetta RL, Guyenet PG. Eur J Neurosci. 2015 Sep;42(6):2271-82. doi: 10.1111/ejn.12996. Epub 2015 Jul 23. PubMed 26096172.
Backbone
  Vector backbone: pLenti
  Backbone size w/o insert (bp): 9700
  Modifications to backbone: insertion of PRSX8 promoter
  Vector type: Mammalian Expression, Lentiviral
Growth in bacteria
  Bacterial resistance: Ampicillin, 100 μg/mL
  Growth temperature: 37°C
  Growth strain: NEB Stable
  Copy number: Unknown
Gene/Insert
  Gene/Insert name: ChR2 (H134R)
  Species: Synthetic
  Tag / fusion protein: EYFP (C terminal on insert)
  Cloning method: Unknown
  Sequencing primers: 5′ unknown
Resource information
  A portion of this plasmid was derived from a plasmid made by: modified from pLenti-CaMKIIa-hChR2(H134R)-eYFP from Karl Deisseroth
Terms and licenses: Academic/Nonprofit Terms; Industry Terms: Not Available to Industry
How to cite: pLenti-PRSX8ChR2 (H134R)eYFP was a gift from Ruth Stornetta (Addgene plasmid # 89539 ; http://n2t.net/addgene:89539 ; RRID:Addgene_89539)
