[The description below was written by a language model from this plasmid's Addgene catalogue record and pLannotate feature annotations shown in this document.]
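Description:
pLenti-PRSX8ChR2 (H134R)eYFP is an HIV-1-based lentiviral transfer plasmid for mammalian expression, built by modifying a pLenti-CaMKIIa-hChR2(H134R)-eYFP vector so that the PRSX8 promoter drives the transgene. The sequenced record is 9,859 nt. In bacteria it is maintained through a high-copy ColE1/pUC-type origin and selected with ampicillin via the β-lactamase gene. An f1 origin is also present. The backbone additionally carries an SV40/EM7-promoted BleoR cassette with an SV40 poly(A) signal, lying outside the LTR-flanked region, although the catalogue entry does not list it as a selectable marker.

The viral portion begins with a CMV enhancer/promoter fused to a truncated 5' LTR, which drives genomic RNA production in packaging cells. It is followed by the Ψ packaging signal with a gag fragment, the Rev response element for Rev-dependent nuclear export, and the cPPT/CTS. Downstream lies the payload: ChR2(H134R), a blue-light-activated cation channel from Chlamydomonas reinhardtii carrying the H134R substitution, fused at its C terminus to EYFP for visualising expressing cells. A WPRE follows to enhance transcript expression, then the 3' LTR (annotated as a truncated LTR) and a bGH polyadenylation signal. The PRSX8 promoter is not annotated in the feature table. It presumably occupies the unannotated gap between the cPPT/CTS and the ChR2 coding sequence, but the table does not confirm this.

According to the record, the construct is intended to express ChR2(H134R)-eYFP in Phox2-expressing neurons, including catecholaminergic cells. This allows optogenetic activation of these populations after lentiviral delivery, as in the associated study of retrotrapezoid nucleus control of breathing in mice.
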