Features (pLannotate 1.2.2; 30 found; start..end, strand, type, name):
    198..577     +  enhancer       CMV enhancer: human cytomegalovirus immediate early enhancer
    578..777     +  promoter       CMV promoter: human cytomegalovirus (CMV) immediate early promoter
    795..975     +  LTR            5' LTR (truncated): truncated 5' long terminal repeat (LTR) from HIV-1
   1022..1147    +  misc_feature   HIV-1 Ψ: packaging signal of human immunodeficiency virus type 1
   1131..1494    +  CDS            HIV-1 gag (fragment): gag protein from human immunodeficiency virus 1; gag
   1640..1873    +  misc_feature   RRE: The Rev response element (RRE) of HIV-1 allows for Rev-dependent mRNA export from the nucleus to the cytoplasm.
   2250..2350    +  CDS            Rev (fragment): human immunodeficiency virus 1 (HIV-1) Rev protein; rev; enhances nuclear export of unspliced and incompletely spliced viral mRNAs
   2400..2517    +  misc_feature   cPPT/CTS: central polypurine tract and central termination sequence of HIV-1
   2831..3757    +  CDS            ChR2(H134R): H134R mutant of an N-terminal fragment of channelrhodopsin-2 from the alga Chlamydomonas reinhardtii (Nagel et al., 2005) blue light-activated cation channel
   3770..4486    +  CDS            EYFP: enhanced YFP mammalian codon-optimized
   4487..4511    +  misc_feature   MCS (fragment): pBluescript multiple cloning site
   4511..5099    +  misc_feature   WPRE: woodchuck hepatitis virus posttranscriptional regulatory element
   5036..5617    +  CDS            nef (fragment): NEF_HV1H2 - Experimental evidence at protein level: Swiss-Prot protein existence level 1. Extracellular Nef protein targets CD4(+) T-lymphocytes for apoptosis by interacting with CXCR4 surface receptors. From Human immunodeficiency virus type 1 group M subtype B (isolate HXB2) (HIV-1).
   5624..5804    +  LTR            5' LTR (truncated): truncated 5' long terminal repeat (LTR) from HIV-1
   5836..6060    +  polyA_signal   bGH poly(A) signal: bovine growth hormone polyadenylation signal
   6064..6085    +  promoter       SV40 promoter (fragment): SV40 enhancer and early promoter
   6106..6534    +  rep_origin     f1 ori (sequence partly withheld): f1 bacteriophage origin of replication; arrow indicates direction of (+) strand synthesis
   6548..6877    +  promoter       SV40 promoter: SV40 enhancer and early promoter
   6925..6972    +  promoter       EM7 promoter: synthetic bacterial promoter&nbsp
   6991..7365    +  CDS            BleoR: antibiotic-binding protein; Sh ble from Streptoalloteichus hindustanus; confers resistance to bleomycin, phleomycin, and Zeocin™
   7375..7500    +  CDS            ble (fragment): BLE_KLEPN - Experimental evidence at protein level: Swiss-Prot protein existence level 1. Binding protein with a strong affinity to the bleomycin family of antibiotics. Binds to CL990; an antimitotic-antibiotic compound. From Klebsiella pneumoniae.
   7495..7616    +  polyA_signal   SV40 poly(A) signal: SV40 polyadenylation signal
   7689..7705    -  protein_bind   lac operator: The lac repressor binds to the lac operator to inhibit transcription in E. coli. This inhibition can be relieved by adding lactose or isopropyl-β-D-thiogalactopyranoside (IPTG). lac repressor encoded by lacI
   7713..7743    -  promoter       lac promoter: promoter for the E. coli lac operon
   7758..7779    -  protein_bind   CAP binding site: CAP binding activates transcription in the presence of cAMP. E. coli catabolite activator protein
   7792..7884    -  CDS            lacI (fragment): lac repressor; lacI; The lac repressor binds to the lac operator to inhibit transcription in E. coli. This inhibition can be relieved by adding lactose or isopropyl-β-D-thiogalactopyranoside (IPTG).
   8067..8655    -  rep_origin     ori: high-copy-number ColE1/pMB1/pBR322/pUC origin of replication
   8826..9686    -  CDS            AmpR: β-lactamase; bla; confers resistance to ampicillin, carbenicillin, and related antibiotics
   9687..9791    -  promoter       AmpR promoter: bla
   9850..43      -  misc_feature   bom (fragment) (across the origin): basis of mobility region from pBR322
>Addgene plasmid #89539 | pLenti-PRSX8ChR2 (H134R)eYFP | addgene full sequence | sequence record 182951 | Addgene NGS Result
TCTCAGTACAATCTGCTCTGATGCCGCATAGTTAAGCCAGTATCTGCTCCCTGCTTGTGTGTTGGAGGTC
GCTGAGTAGTGCGCGAGCAAAATTTAAGCTACAACAAGGCAAGGCTTGACCGACAATTGCATGAAGAATC
TGCTTAGGGTTAGGCGTTTTGCGCTGCTTCGCGATGTACGGGCCAGATATACGCGTTGACATTGATTATT
GACTAGTTATTAATAGTAATCAATTACGGGGTCATTAGTTCATAGCCCATATATGGAGTTCCGCGTTACA
TAACTTACGGTAAATGGCCCGCCTGGCTGACCGCCCAACGACCCCCGCCCATTGACGTCAATAATGACGT
ATGTTCCCATAGTAACGCCAATAGGGACTTTCCATTGACGTCAATGGGTGGAGTATTTACGGTAAACTGC
CCACTTGGCAGTACATCAAGTGTATCATATGCCAAGTACGCCCCCTATTGACGTCAATGACGGTAAATGG
CCCGCCTGGCATTATGCCCAGTACATGACCTTATGGGACTTTCCTACTTGGCAGTACATCTACGTATTAG
TCATCGCTATTACCATGGTGATGCGGTTTTGGCAGTACATCAATGGGCGTGGATAGCGGTTTGACTCACG
GGGATTTCCAAGTCTCCACCCCATTGACGTCAATGGGAGTTTGTTTTGGCACCAAAATCAACGGGACTTT
CCAAAATGTCGTAACAACTCCGCCCCATTGACGCAAATGGGCGGTAGGCGTGTACGGTGGGAGGTCTATA
TAAGCAGCGCGTTTTGCCTGTACTGGGTCTCTCTGGTTAGACCAGATCTGAGCCTGGGAGCTCTCTGGCT
AACTAGGGAACCCACTGCTTAAGCCTCAATAAAGCTTGCCTTGAGTGCTTCAAGTAGTGTGTGCCCGTCT
GTTGTGTGACTCTGGTAACTAGAGATCCCTCAGACCCTTTTAGTCAGTGTGGAAAATCTCTAGCAGTGGC
GCCCGAACAGGGACTTGAAAGCGAAAGGGAAACCAGAGGAGCTCTCTCGACGCAGGACTCGGCTTGCTGA
AGCGCGCACGGCAAGAGGCGAGGGGCGGCGACTGGTGAGTACGCCAAAAATTTTGACTAGCGGAGGCTAG
AAGGAGAGAGATGGGTGCGAGAGCGTCAGTATTAAGCGGGGGAGAATTAGATCGCGATGGGAAAAAATTC
GGTTAAGGCCAGGGGGAAAGAAAAAATATAAATTAAAACATATAGTATGGGCAAGCAGGGAGCTAGAACG
ATTCGCAGTTAATCCTGGCCTGTTAGAAACATCAGAAGGCTGTAGACAAATACTGGGACAGCTACAACCA
TCCCTTCAGACAGGATCAGAAGAACTTAGATCATTATATAATACAGTAGCAACCCTCTATTGTGTGCATC
AAAGGATAGAGATAAAAGACACCAAGGAAGCTTTAGACAAGATAGAGGAAGAGCAAAACAAAAGTAAGAC
CACCGCACAGCAAGCGGCCGCTGATCTTCAGACCTGGAGGAGGAGATATGAGGGACAATTGGAGAAGTGA
ATTATATAAATATAAAGTAGTAAAAATTGAACCATTAGGAGTAGCACCCACCAAGGCAAAGAGAAGAGTG
GTGCAGAGAGAAAAAAGAGCAGTGGGAATAGGAGCTTTGTTCCTTGGGTTCTTGGGAGCAGCAGGAAGCA
CTATGGGCGCAGCGTCAATGACGCTGACGGTACAGGCCAGACAATTATTGTCTGGTATAGTGCAGCAGCA
GAACAATTTGCTGAGGGCTATTGAGGCGCAACAGCATCTGTTGCAACTCACAGTCTGGGGCATCAAGCAG
CTCCAGGCAAGAATCCTGGCTGTGGAAAGATACCTAAAGGATCAACAGCTCCTGGGGATTTGGGGTTGCT
CTGGAAAACTCATTTGCACCACTGCTGTGCCTTGGAATGCTAGTTGGAGTAATAAATCTCTGGAACAGAT
TTGGAATCACACGACCTGGATGGAGTGGGACAGAGAAATTAACAATTACACAAGCTTAATACACTCCTTA
ATTGAAGAATCGCAAAACCAGCAAGAAAAGAATGAACAAGAATTATTGGAATTAGATAAATGGGCAAGTT
TGTGGAATTGGTTTAACATAACAAATTGGCTGTGGTATATAAAATTATTCATAATGATAGTAGGAGGCTT
GGTAGGTTTAAGAATAGTTTTTGCTGTACTTTCTATAGTGAATAGAGTTAGGCAGGGATATTCACCATTA
TCGTTTCAGACCCACCTCCCAACCCCGAGGGGACCCGACAGGCCCGAAGGAATAGAAGAAGAAGGTGGAG
AGAGAGACAGAGACAGATCCATTCGATTAGTGAACGGATCGGCACTGCGTGCGCCAATTCTGCAGACAAA
TGGCAGTATTCATCCACAATTTTAAAAGAAAAGGGGGGATTGGGGGGTACAGTGCAGGGGAAAGAATAGT
AGACATAATAGCAACAGACATACAAACTAAAGAATTACAAAAACAAATTACAAAAATTCAAAATTTTCGG
GTTTATTACAGGGACAGCAGAGATCCAGTTTGGTTAATTAAAAACGCGTATAAGCTTCCGCTAGACAAAT
GTGATTACCCCCGCTAGACAAATGTGATTACCCGCGCTAGACAAATGTGATTACCCCGCTAGACAAATGT
GATTACCCCCCGCTAGACAAATGTGATTACCCCCGCTAGACAAATGTGATTACCCGCGCTAGACAAATGT
GATTACCCCGCTAGACAAATGTGATTACCCCCGACCAGGGCATAAATGGCCAGGTGGGACCAGAGAGCTC
ACCCCAGCCGACTCTAGAACCGGTGCCACCATGGACTATGGCGGCGCTTTGTCTGCCGTCGGACGCGAAC
TTTTGTTCGTTACTAATCCTGTGGTGGTGAACGGGTCCGTCCTGGTCCCTGAGGATCAATGTTACTGTGC
CGGATGGATTGAATCTCGCGGCACGAACGGCGCTCAGACCGCGTCAAATGTCCTGCAGTGGCTTGCAGCA
GGATTCAGCATTTTGCTGCTGATGTTCTATGCCTACCAAACCTGGAAATCTACATGCGGCTGGGAGGAGA
TCTATGTGTGCGCCATTGAAATGGTTAAGGTGATTCTCGAGTTCTTTTTTGAGTTTAAGAATCCCTCTAT
GCTCTACCTTGCCACAGGACACCGGGTGCAGTGGCTGCGCTATGCAGAGTGGCTGCTCACTTGTCCTGTC
ATCCTTATCCGCCTGAGCAACCTCACCGGCCTGAGCAACGACTACAGCAGGAGAACCATGGGACTCCTTG
TCTCAGACATCGGGACTATCGTGTGGGGGGCTACCAGCGCCATGGCAACCGGCTATGTTAAAGTCATCTT
CTTTTGTCTTGGATTGTGCTATGGCGCGAACACATTTTTTCACGCCGCCAAAGCATATATCGAGGGTTAT
CATACTGTGCCAAAGGGTCGGTGCCGCCAGGTCGTGACCGGCATGGCATGGCTGTTTTTCGTGAGCTGGG
GTATGTTCCCAATTCTCTTCATTTTGGGGCCCGAAGGTTTTGGCGTCCTGAGCGTCTATGGCTCCACCGT
AGGTCACACGATTATTGATCTGATGAGTAAAAATTGTTGGGGGTTGTTGGGACACTACCTGCGCGTCCTG
ATCCACGAGCACATATTGATTCACGGAGATATCCGCAAAACCACCAAACTGAACATCGGCGGAACGGAGA
TCGAGGTCGAGACTCTCGTCGAAGACGAAGCCGAGGCCGGAGCCGTGCCAGCGGCCGCCGTGAGCAAGGG
CGAGGAGCTGTTCACCGGGGTGGTGCCCATCCTGGTCGAGCTGGACGGCGACGTAAACGGCCACAAGTTC
AGCGTGTCCGGCGAGGGCGAGGGCGATGCCACCTACGGCAAGCTGACCCTGAAGTTCATCTGCACCACCG
GCAAGCTGCCCGTGCCCTGGCCCACCCTCGTGACCACCTTCGGCTACGGCCTGCAGTGCTTCGCCCGCTA
CCCCGACCACATGAAGCAGCACGACTTCTTCAAGTCCGCCATGCCCGAAGGCTACGTCCAGGAGCGCACC
ATCTTCTTCAAGGACGACGGCAACTACAAGACCCGCGCCGAGGTGAAGTTCGAGGGCGACACCCTGGTGA
ACCGCATCGAGCTGAAGGGCATCGACTTCAAGGAGGACGGCAACATCCTGGGGCACAAGCTGGAGTACAA
CTACAACAGCCACAACGTCTATATCATGGCCGACAAGCAGAAGAACGGCATCAAGGTGAACTTCAAGATC
CGCCACAACATCGAGGACGGCAGCGTGCAGCTCGCCGACCACTACCAGCAGAACACCCCCATCGGCGACG
GCCCCGTGCTGCTGCCCGACAACCACTACCTGAGCTACCAGTCCGCCCTGAGCAAAGACCCCAACGAGAA
GCGCGATCACATGGTCCTGCTGGAGTTCGTGACCGCCGCCGGGATCACTCTCGGCATGGACGAGCTGTAC
AAGTAAGAATTCGATATCAAGCTTATCGATAATCAACCTCTGGATTACAAAATTTGTGAAAGATTGACTG
GTATTCTTAACTATGTTGCTCCTTTTACGCTATGTGGATACGCTGCTTTAATGCCTTTGTATCATGCTAT
TGCTTCCCGTATGGCTTTCATTTTCTCCTCCTTGTATAAATCCTGGTTGCTGTCTCTTTATGAGGAGTTG
TGGCCCGTTGTCAGGCAACGTGGCGTGGTGTGCACTGTGTTTGCTGACGCAACCCCCACTGGTTGGGGCA
TTGCCACCACCTGTCAGCTCCTTTCCGGGACTTTCGCTTTCCCCCTCCCTATTGCCACGGCGGAACTCAT
CGCCGCCTGCCTTGCCCGCTGCTGGACAGGGGCTCGGCTGTTGGGCACTGACAATTCCGTGGTGTTGTCG
GGGAAATCATCGTCCTTTCCTTGGCTGCTCGCCTGTGTTGCCACCTGGATTCTGCGCGGGACGTCCTTCT
GCTACGTCCCTTCGGCCCTCAATCCAGCGGACCTTCCTTCCCGCGGCCTGCTGCCGGCTCTGCGGCCTCT
TCCGCGTCTTCGCCTTCGCCCTCAGACGAGTCGGATCTCCCTTTGGGCCGCCTCCCCGCATCGATACCGT
CGACCTCGAGACCTAGAAAAACATGGAGCAATCACAAGTAGCAATACAGCAGCTACCAATGCTGATTGTG
CCTGGCTAGAAGCACAAGAGGAGGAGGAGGTGGGTTTTCCAGTCACACCTCAGGTACCTTTAAGACCAAT
GACTTACAAGGCAGCTGTAGATCTTAGCCACTTTTTAAAAGAAAAGGGGGGACTGGAAGGGCTAATTCAC
TCCCAACGAAGACAAGATATCCTTGATCTGTGGATCTACCACACACAAGGCTACTTCCCTGATTGGCAGA
ACTACACACCAGGGCCAGGGATCAGATATCCACTGACCTTTGGATGGTGCTACAAGCTAGTACCAGTTGA
GCAAGAGAAGGTAGAAGAAGCCAATGAAGGAGAGAACACCCGCTTGTTACACCCTGTGAGCCTGCATGGG
ATGGATGACCCGGAGAGAGAAGTATTAGAGTGGAGGTTTGACAGCCGCCTAGCATTTCATCACATGGCCC
GAGAGCTGCATCCGGACTGTACTGGGTCTCTCTGGTTAGACCAGATCTGAGCCTGGGAGCTCTCTGGCTA
ACTAGGGAACCCACTGCTTAAGCCTCAATAAAGCTTGCCTTGAGTGCTTCAAGTAGTGTGTGCCCGTCTG
TTGTGTGACTCTGGTAACTAGAGATCCCTCAGACCCTTTTAGTCAGTGTGGAAAATCTCTAGCAGGGCCC
GTTTAAACCCGCTGATCAGCCTCGACTGTGCCTTCTAGTTGCCAGCCATCTGTTGTTTGCCCCTCCCCCG
TGCCTTCCTTGACCCTGGAAGGTGCCACTCCCACTGTCCTTTCCTAATAAAATGAGGAAATTGCATCGCA
TTGTCTGAGTAGGTGTCATTCTATTCTGGGGGGTGGGGTGGGGCAGGACAGCAAGGGGGAGGATTGGGAA
GACAATAGCAGGCATGCTGGGGATGCGGTGGGCTCTATGGCTTCTGAGGCGGAAAGAACCAGCTGGGGCT
CTAGGGGGTATCCCC
[124 nt withheld, positions 6106-6229]
C
[91 nt withheld, positions 6231-6321]
A
[49 nt withheld, positions 6323-6371]
CCTTTGACGTTGGAGTCCACGTTCTTT
[37 nt withheld, positions 6399-6435]
ACCCTATCTCGGTCTATTCTTTTGATTTATAAGGGATTTTGCCGATTTCGGCCTATTGGTTAAAAAATGA
GCTGATTTAACAAAAATTTAACGCGAATTAATTCTGTGGAATGTGTGTCAGTTAGGGTGTGGAAAGTCCC
CAGGCTCCCCAGCAGGCAGAAGTATGCAAAGCATGCATCTCAATTAGTCAGCAACCAGGTGTGGAAAGTC
CCCAGGCTCCCCAGCAGGCAGAAGTATGCAAAGCATGCATCTCAATTAGTCAGCAACCATAGTCCCGCCC
CTAACTCCGCCCATCCCGCCCCTAACTCCGCCCAGTTCCGCCCATTCTCCGCCCCATGGCTGACTAATTT
TTTTTATTTATGCAGAGGCCGAGGCCGCCTCTGCCTCTGAGCTATTCCAGAAGTAGTGAGGAGGCTTTTT
TGGAGGCCTAGGCTTTTGCAAAAAGCTCCCGGGAGCTTGTATATCCATTTTCGGATCTGATCAGCACGTG
TTGACAATTAATCATCGGCATAGTATATCGGCATAGTATAATACGACAAGGTGAGGAACTAAACCATGGC
CAAGTTGACCAGTGCCGTTCCGGTGCTCACCGCGCGCGACGTCGCCGGAGCGGTCGAGTTCTGGACCGAC
CGGCTCGGGTTCTCCCGGGACTTCGTGGAGGACGACTTCGCCGGTGTGGTCCGGGACGACGTGACCCTGT
TCATCAGCGCGGTCCAGGACCAGGTGGTGCCGGACAACACCCTGGCCTGGGTGTGGGTGCGCGGCCTGGA
CGAGCTGTACGCCGAGTGGTCGGAGGTCGTGTCCACGAACTTCCGGGACGCCTCCGGGCCGGCCATGACC
GAGATCGGCGAGCAGCCGTGGGGGCGGGAGTTCGCCCTGCGCGACCCGGCCGGCAACTGCGTGCACTTCG
TGGCCGAGGAGCAGGACTGACACGTGCTACGAGATTTCGATTCCACCGCCGCCTTCTATGAAAGGTTGGG
CTTCGGAATCGTTTTCCGGGACGCCGGCTGGATGATCCTCCAGCGCGGGGATCTCATGCTGGAGTTCTTC
GCCCACCCCAACTTGTTTATTGCAGCTTATAATGGTTACAAATAAAGCAATAGCATCACAAATTTCACAA
ATAAAGCATTTTTTTCACTGCATTCTAGTTGTGGTTTGTCCAAACTCATCAATGTATCTTATCATGTCTG
TATACCGTCGACCTCTAGCTAGAGCTTGGCGTAATCATGGTCATAGCTGTTTCCTGTGTGAAATTGTTAT
CCGCTCACAATTCCACACAACATACGAGCCGGAAGCATAAAGTGTAAAGCCTGGGGTGCCTAATGAGTGA
GCTAACTCACATTAATTGCGTTGCGCTCACTGCCCGCTTTCCAGTCGGGAAACCTGTCGTGCCAGCTGCA
TTAATGAATCGGCCAACGCGCGGGGAGAGGCGGTTTGCGTATTGGGCGCTCTTCCGCTTCCTCGCTCACT
GACTCGCTGCGCTCGGTCGTTCGGCTGCGGCGAGCGGTATCAGCTCACTCAAAGGCGGTAATACGGTTAT
CCACAGAATCAGGGGATAACGCAGGAAAGAACATGTGAGCAAAAGGCCAGCAAAAGGCCAGGAACCGTAA
AAAGGCCGCGTTGCTGGCGTTTTTCCATAGGCTCCGCCCCCCTGACGAGCATCACAAAAATCGACGCTCA
AGTCAGAGGTGGCGAAACCCGACAGGACTATAAAGATACCAGGCGTTTCCCCCTGGAAGCTCCCTCGTGC
GCTCTCCTGTTCCGACCCTGCCGCTTACCGGATACCTGTCCGCCTTTCTCCCTTCGGGAAGCGTGGCGCT
TTCTCATAGCTCACGCTGTAGGTATCTCAGTTCGGTGTAGGTCGTTCGCTCCAAGCTGGGCTGTGTGCAC
GAACCCCCCGTTCAGCCCGACCGCTGCGCCTTATCCGGTAACTATCGTCTTGAGTCCAACCCGGTAAGAC
ACGACTTATCGCCACTGGCAGCAGCCACTGGTAACAGGATTAGCAGAGCGAGGTATGTAGGCGGTGCTAC
AGAGTTCTTGAAGTGGTGGCCTAACTACGGCTACACTAGAAGAACAGTATTTGGTATCTGCGCTCTGCTG
AAGCCAGTTACCTTCGGAAAAAGAGTTGGTAGCTCTTGATCCGGCAAACAAACCACCGCTGGTAGCGGTG
GTTTTTTTGTTTGCAAGCAGCAGATTACGCGCAGAAAAAAAGGATCTCAAGAAGATCCTTTGATCTTTTC
TACGGGGTCTGACGCTCAGTGGAACGAAAACTCACGTTAAGGGATTTTGGTCATGAGATTATCAAAAAGG
ATCTTCACCTAGATCCTTTTAAATTAAAAATGAAGTTTTAAATCAATCTAAAGTATATATGAGTAAACTT
GGTCTGACAGTTACCAATGCTTAATCAGTGAGGCACCTATCTCAGCGATCTGTCTATTTCGTTCATCCAT
AGTTGCCTGACTCCCCGTCGTGTAGATAACTACGATACGGGAGGGCTTACCATCTGGCCCCAGTGCTGCA
ATGATACCGCGAGACCCACGCTCACCGGCTCCAGATTTATCAGCAATAAACCAGCCAGCCGGAAGGGCCG
AGCGCAGAAGTGGTCCTGCAACTTTATCCGCCTCCATCCAGTCTATTAATTGTTGCCGGGAAGCTAGAGT
AAGTAGTTCGCCAGTTAATAGTTTGCGCAACGTTGTTGCCATTGCTACAGGCATCGTGGTGTCACGCTCG
TCGTTTGGTATGGCTTCATTCAGCTCCGGTTCCCAACGATCAAGGCGAGTTACATGATCCCCCATGTTGT
GCAAAAAAGCGGTTAGCTCCTTCGGTCCTCCGATCGTTGTCAGAAGTAAGTTGGCCGCAGTGTTATCACT
CATGGTTATGGCAGCACTGCATAATTCTCTTACTGTCATGCCATCCGTAAGATGCTTTTCTGTGACTGGT
GAGTACTCAACCAAGTCATTCTGAGAATAGTGTATGCGGCGACCGAGTTGCTCTTGCCCGGCGTCAATAC
GGGATAATACCGCGCCACATAGCAGAACTTTAAAAGTGCTCATCATTGGAAAACGTTCTTCGGGGCGAAA
ACTCTCAAGGATCTTACCGCTGTTGAGATCCAGTTCGATGTAACCCACTCGTGCACCCAACTGATCTTCA
GCATCTTTTACTTTCACCAGCGTTTCTGGGTGAGCAAAAACAGGAAGGCAAAATGCCGCAAAAAAGGGAA
TAAGGGCGACACGGAAATGTTGAATACTCATACTCTTCCTTTTTCAATATTATTGAAGCATTTATCAGGG
TTATTGTCTCATGAGCGGATACATATTTGAATGTATTTAGAAAAATAAACAAATAGGGGTTCCGCGCACA
TTTCCCCGAAAAGTGCCACCTGACGTCGACGGATCGGGAGATCTCCCGATCCCCTATGGTGCAC
